Addgene plasmid #107501: pLenti CMV Puro DEST (w118-1) SDC3
Purpose: Expresses SDC3, puromycin resistant
Depositing lab: Alejandro Gutierrez. Depositing organization: Boston Children's Hospital. Publication: PRC2 loss induces chemoresistance by repressing apoptosis in T cell acute lymphoblastic leukemia. Aries IM, Bodaar K, Karim SA, Chonghaile TN, Hinze L, Burns MA, Pfirrmann M, Degar J, Landrigan JT, Balbach S, Peirs S, Menten B, Isenhart R, Stevenson KE, Neuberg DS, Devidas M, Loh ML, Hunger SP, Teachey DT, Rabin KR, Winter SS, Dunsmore KP, Wood BL, Silverman LB, Sallan SE, Van Vlierberghe P, Orkin SH, Knoechel B, Letai AG, Gutierrez A. J Exp Med. 2018 Nov 7. pii: jem.20180570. doi: 10.1084/jem.20180570. PubMed 30404791.
Backbone
  Vector backbone: pLenti CMV Puro DEST (w118-1)
  Vector type: Mammalian Expression, Lentiviral
  Selectable markers: Puromycin
Growth in bacteria
  Bacterial resistance: Ampicillin, 100 μg/mL
  Growth temperature: 37°C
  Growth strain: NEB Stable
  Copy number: Unknown
Gene/Insert
  Gene/Insert name: SDC3 (codon optimized)
  Species: H. sapiens (human)
  Insert size (bp): 1329
  Mutation: Codon optimized sequence
  Entrez Gene: SDC3 (a.k.a. SDCN, SYND3)
  Promoter: CMV
  Cloning method: Gateway Cloning
  Sequencing primers: 5′ CMV; 3′ Dest Rev (GGAGCAACATAGTTA)
Terms and licenses: Academic/Nonprofit Terms; Industry Terms: Not Available to Industry
How to cite: pLenti CMV Puro DEST (w118-1) SDC3 was a gift from Alejandro Gutierrez (Addgene plasmid # 107501 ; http://n2t.net/addgene:107501 ; RRID:Addgene_107501)
