[The description below was written by a language model from this plasmid's Addgene catalogue record and pLannotate feature annotations shown in this document.]
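Description:
pLenti CMV Puro DEST (w118-1) SDC3 is a 9.3 kb HIV-1-based lentiviral expression plasmid for delivering human syndecan-3 (SDC3) into mammalian cells. It was made by Gateway recombination of a codon-optimized SDC3 open reading frame (about 1.3 kb) into the pLenti CMV Puro DEST destination backbone, so the coding sequence is flanked by attB1 and attB2 sites. In bacteria the plasmid replicates from a high-copy ColE1/pUC-type origin and is selected with ampicillin through the bla gene. An f1 origin, an SV40 origin and leftover lac, T3 and T7 cloning-vector elements are also present in the backbone.

The viral transfer cassette begins with an RSV promoter fused to a truncated 5' LTR, an arrangement that drives genomic RNA production in packaging cells without Tat. It is followed by the Ψ packaging signal with a partial gag sequence, the RRE for Rev-dependent nuclear export, and the cPPT/CTS, which aids nuclear import of the reverse-transcribed genome. Internally, the CMV enhancer/promoter drives SDC3, and a WPRE downstream boosts transcript stability and expression. A separate mouse PGK promoter then expresses puromycin N-acetyltransferase so that transduced cells can be selected with puromycin. The cassette ends in a second truncated LTR (annotated by the software as a 5' LTR but sitting at the 3' position), followed by an SV40 polyadenylation signal.

No epitope tag or fluorescent reporter is annotated. SDC3 is a cell-surface proteoglycan that may carry heparan sulfate, and the construct is intended for stable overexpression of it. The associated publication concerns chemoresistance and apoptosis in T-cell acute lymphoblastic leukemia.
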