Features (pLannotate 1.2.2; 30 found; start..end, strand, type, name):
     34..622     +  rep_origin     ori: high-copy-number ColE1/pMB1/pBR322/pUC origin of replication
    805..897     +  CDS            lacI (fragment): lac repressor; lacI; The lac repressor binds to the lac operator to inhibit transcription in E. coli. This inhibition can be relieved by adding lactose or isopropyl-β-D-thiogalactopyranoside (IPTG).
    910..931     +  protein_bind   CAP binding site: CAP binding activates transcription in the presence of cAMP. E. coli catabolite activator protein
    946..976     +  promoter       lac promoter: promoter for the E. coli lac operon
    984..1000    +  protein_bind   lac operator: The lac repressor binds to the lac operator to inhibit transcription in E. coli. This inhibition can be relieved by adding lactose or isopropyl-β-D-thiogalactopyranoside (IPTG). lac repressor encoded by lacI
   1045..1063    +  promoter       T3 promoter: promoter for bacteriophage T3 RNA polymerase
   1091..1317    +  promoter       RSV promoter: Rous sarcoma virus enhancer/promoter
   1318..1498    +  LTR            5' LTR (truncated): truncated 5' long terminal repeat (LTR) from HIV-1
   1545..1670    +  misc_feature   HIV-1 Ψ: packaging signal of human immunodeficiency virus type 1
   1654..2017    +  CDS            HIV-1 gag (fragment): gag protein from human immunodeficiency virus 1; gag
   2163..2396    +  misc_feature   RRE: The Rev response element (RRE) of HIV-1 allows for Rev-dependent mRNA export from the nucleus to the cytoplasm.
   2773..2873    +  CDS            Rev (fragment): human immunodeficiency virus 1 (HIV-1) Rev protein; rev; enhances nuclear export of unspliced and incompletely spliced viral mRNAs
   2892..3008    +  misc_feature   cPPT/CTS: central polypurine tract and central termination sequence of HIV-1
   3031..3334    +  enhancer       CMV enhancer: human cytomegalovirus immediate early enhancer
   3335..3538    +  promoter       CMV promoter: human cytomegalovirus (CMV) immediate early promoter
   3643..3667    +  protein_bind   attB1: mutant version of attB; recombination site for the Gateway® BP reaction BP Clonase™
   3673..4998    +  CDS            SDC3: SDC3_HUMAN - Also known as KIAA0468. Experimental evidence at protein level: Swiss-Prot protein existence level 1. Cell surface proteoglycan that may bear heparan sulfate (By similarity). May have a role in the organization of cell shape by affecting the actin cytoskeleton, possibly by transferring signals from the cell surface in a sugar-dependent mechanism. From Homo sapiens (Human).
   5003..5027    -  protein_bind   attB2: mutant version of attB; recombination site for the Gateway® BP reaction BP Clonase™
   5058..5646    +  misc_feature   WPRE: woodchuck hepatitis virus posttranscriptional regulatory element
   5660..6159    +  promoter       PGK promoter: mouse phosphoglycerate kinase 1 promoter
   6180..6779    +  CDS            PuroR: puromycin N-acetyltransferase; pac from Streptomyces alboniger; confers resistance to puromycin
   6847..6984    +  CDS            nef (fragment): NEF_HV1LA - Experimental evidence at protein level: Swiss-Prot protein existence level 1. Extracellular Nef protein targets CD4(+) T-lymphocytes for apoptosis by interacting with CXCR4 surface receptors. From Human immunodeficiency virus type 1 group M subtype B (isolate Lai) (HIV-1).
   6970..7150    +  LTR            5' LTR (truncated): truncated 5' long terminal repeat (LTR) from HIV-1
   7222..7343    +  polyA_signal   SV40 poly(A) signal: SV40 polyadenylation signal
   7383..7518    +  rep_origin     SV40 ori: SV40 origin of replication
   7539..7557    -  promoter       T7 promoter: promoter for bacteriophage T7 RNA polymerase
   7565..7720    +  CDS            lacZα (fragment): LacZα fragment of β-galactosidase; lacZ fragment
   7725..8180    +  rep_origin     f1 ori (sequence partly withheld): f1 bacteriophage origin of replication; arrow indicates direction of (+) strand synthesis
   8206..8310    +  promoter       AmpR promoter: bla
   8311..9171    +  CDS            AmpR: β-lactamase; bla; confers resistance to ampicillin, carbenicillin, and related antibiotics
>Addgene plasmid #107501 | pLenti CMV Puro DEST (w118-1) SDC3 | addgene full sequence | sequence record 205636 | Addgene NGS Result
GTCAGACCCCGTAGAAAAGATCAAAGGATCTTCTTGAGATCCTTTTTTTCTGCGCGTAATCTGCTGCTTG
CAAACAAAAAAACCACCGCTACCAGCGGTGGTTTGTTTGCCGGATCAAGAGCTACCAACTCTTTTTCCGA
AGGTAACTGGCTTCAGCAGAGCGCAGATACCAAATACTGTTCTTCTAGTGTAGCCGTAGTTAGGCCACCA
CTTCAAGAACTCTGTAGCACCGCCTACATACCTCGCTCTGCTAATCCTGTTACCAGTGGCTGCTGCCAGT
GGCGATAAGTCGTGTCTTACCGGGTTGGACTCAAGACGATAGTTACCGGATAAGGCGCAGCGGTCGGGCT
GAACGGGGGGTTCGTGCACACAGCCCAGCTTGGAGCGAACGACCTACACCGAACTGAGATACCTACAGCG
TGAGCTATGAGAAAGCGCCACGCTTCCCGAAGGGAGAAAGGCGGACAGGTATCCGGTAAGCGGCAGGGTC
GGAACAGGAGAGCGCACGAGGGAGCTTCCAGGGGGAAACGCCTGGTATCTTTATAGTCCTGTCGGGTTTC
GCCACCTCTGACTTGAGCGTCGATTTTTGTGATGCTCGTCAGGGGGGCGGAGCCTATGGAAAAACGCCAG
CAACGCGGCCTTTTTACGGTTCCTGGCCTTTTGCTGGCCTTTTGCTCACATGTTCTTTCCTGCGTTATCC
CCTGATTCTGTGGATAACCGTATTACCGCCTTTGAGTGAGCTGATACCGCTCGCCGCAGCCGAACGACCG
AGCGCAGCGAGTCAGTGAGCGAGGAAGCGGAAGAGCGCCCAATACGCAAACCGCCTCTCCCCGCGCGTTG
GCCGATTCATTAATGCAGCTGGCACGACAGGTTTCCCGACTGGAAAGCGGGCAGTGAGCGCAACGCAATT
AATGTGAGTTAGCTCACTCATTAGGCACCCCAGGCTTTACACTTTATGCTTCCGGCTCGTATGTTGTGTG
GAATTGTGAGCGGATAACAATTTCACACAGGAAACAGCTATGACCATGATTACGCCAAGCGCGCAATTAA
CCCTCACTAAAGGGAACAAAAGCTGGAGCTGCAAGCTTAATGTAGTCTTATGCAATACTCTTGTAGTCTT
GCAACATGGTAACGATGAGTTAGCAACATGCCTTACAAGGAGAGAAAAAGCACCGTGCATGCCGATTGGT
GGAAGTAAGGTGGTACGATCGTGCCTTATTAGGAAGGCAACAGACGGGTCTGACATGGATTGGACGAACC
ACTGAATTGCCGCATTGCAGAGATATTGTATTTAAGTGCCTAGCTCGATACATAAACGGGTCTCTCTGGT
TAGACCAGATCTGAGCCTGGGAGCTCTCTGGCTAACTAGGGAACCCACTGCTTAAGCCTCAATAAAGCTT
GCCTTGAGTGCTTCAAGTAGTGTGTGCCCGTCTGTTGTGTGACTCTGGTAACTAGAGATCCCTCAGACCC
TTTTAGTCAGTGTGGAAAATCTCTAGCAGTGGCGCCCGAACAGGGACTTGAAAGCGAAAGGGAAACCAGA
GGAGCTCTCTCGACGCAGGACTCGGCTTGCTGAAGCGCGCACGGCAAGAGGCGAGGGGCGGCGACTGGTG
AGTACGCCAAAAATTTTGACTAGCGGAGGCTAGAAGGAGAGAGATGGGTGCGAGAGCGTCAGTATTAAGC
GGGGGAGAATTAGATCGCGATGGGAAAAAATTCGGTTAAGGCCAGGGGGAAAGAAAAAATATAAATTAAA
ACATATAGTATGGGCAAGCAGGGAGCTAGAACGATTCGCAGTTAATCCTGGCCTGTTAGAAACATCAGAA
GGCTGTAGACAAATACTGGGACAGCTACAACCATCCCTTCAGACAGGATCAGAAGAACTTAGATCATTAT
ATAATACAGTAGCAACCCTCTATTGTGTGCATCAAAGGATAGAGATAAAAGACACCAAGGAAGCTTTAGA
CAAGATAGAGGAAGAGCAAAACAAAAGTAAGACCACCGCACAGCAAGCGGCCGCTGATCTTCAGACCTGG
AGGAGGAGATATGAGGGACAATTGGAGAAGTGAATTATATAAATATAAAGTAGTAAAAATTGAACCATTA
GGAGTAGCACCCACCAAGGCAAAGAGAAGAGTGGTGCAGAGAGAAAAAAGAGCAGTGGGAATAGGAGCTT
TGTTCCTTGGGTTCTTGGGAGCAGCAGGAAGCACTATGGGCGCAGCGTCAATGACGCTGACGGTACAGGC
CAGACAATTATTGTCTGGTATAGTGCAGCAGCAGAACAATTTGCTGAGGGCTATTGAGGCGCAACAGCAT
CTGTTGCAACTCACAGTCTGGGGCATCAAGCAGCTCCAGGCAAGAATCCTGGCTGTGGAAAGATACCTAA
AGGATCAACAGCTCCTGGGGATTTGGGGTTGCTCTGGAAAACTCATTTGCACCACTGCTGTGCCTTGGAA
TGCTAGTTGGAGTAATAAATCTCTGGAACAGATTTGGAATCACACGACCTGGATGGAGTGGGACAGAGAA
ATTAACAATTACACAAGCTTAATACACTCCTTAATTGAAGAATCGCAAAACCAGCAAGAAAAGAATGAAC
AAGAATTATTGGAATTAGATAAATGGGCAAGTTTGTGGAATTGGTTTAACATAACAAATTGGCTGTGGTA
TATAAAATTATTCATAATGATAGTAGGAGGCTTGGTAGGTTTAAGAATAGTTTTTGCTGTACTTTCTATA
GTGAATAGAGTTAGGCAGGGATATTCACCATTATCGTTTCAGACCCACCTCCCAACCCCGAGGGGACCCG
ACAGGCCCGAAGGAATAGAAGAAGAAGGTGGAGAGAGAGACAGAGACAGATCCATTCGATTAGTGAACGG
ATCTCGACGGTATCGGTTAACTTTTAAAAGAAAAGGGGGGATTGGGGGGTACAGTGCAGGGGAAAGAATA
GTAGACATAATAGCAACAGACATACAAACTAAAGAATTACAAAAACAAATTACAAAATTCAAAATTTTAT
CGATAAGCTTGGGAGTTCCGCGTTACATAACTTACGGTAAATGGCCCGCCTGGCTGACCGCCCAACGACC
CCCGCCCATTGACGTCAATAATGACGTATGTTCCCATAGTAACGCCAATAGGGACTTTCCATTGACGTCA
ATGGGTGGAGTATTTACGGTAAACTGCCCACTTGGCAGTACATCAAGTGTATCATATGCCAAGTACGCCC
CCTATTGACGTCAATGACGGTAAATGGCCCGCCTGGCATTATGCCCAGTACATGACCTTATGGGACTTTC
CTACTTGGCAGTACATCTACGTATTAGTCATCGCTATTACCATGGTGATGCGGTTTTGGCAGTACATCAA
TGGGCGTGGATAGCGGTTTGACTCACGGGGATTTCCAAGTCTCCACCCCATTGACGTCAATGGGAGTTTG
TTTTGGCACCAAAATCAACGGGACTTTCCAAAATGTCGTAACAACTCCGCCCCATTGACGCAAATGGGCG
GTAGGCGTGTACGGTGGGAGGTCTATATAAGCAGAGCTCGTTTAGTGAACCGTCAGATCGCCTGGAGACG
CCATCCACGCTGTTTTGACCTCCATAGAAGACACCGACTCTAGTCCAGTGTGGTGGAATTCTGCAGATAT
CAACAAGTTTGTACAAAAAAGCAGGCTTCACCATGAAACCAGGTCCTCCCCATCGAGCGGGAGCAGCGCA
CGGCGCGGGAGCCGGGGCAGGTGCTGCAGCTGGGCCCGGTGCAAGGGGGTTACTCCTCCCTCCACTCCTT
CTATTACTTCTTGCGGGAAGAGCTGCAGGTGCTCAGAGATGGAGATCTGAGAACTTCGAGAGACCCGTAG
ATTTAGAGGGTAGTGGTGACGACGATAGCTTTCCCGATGATGAGCTTGATGATTTGTATTCCGGGAGCGG
GAGCGGGTACTTCGAACAGGAAAGCGGCATAGAGACGGCTATGCGGTTTAGTCCCGACGTCGCGCTAGCG
GTGTCCACAACTCCTGCAGTTCTACCGACTACCAATATACAGCCTGTCGGGACGCCTTTCGAAGAACTGC
CGTCGGAAAGACCCACTTTGGAGCCAGCAACATCTCCCCTTGTGGTAACGGAGGTGCCAGAGGAGCCATC
ACAACGGGCCACCACAGTGAGCACAACGATGGCAACGACCGCAGCAACCTCTACCGGGGATCCAACAGTA
GCGACTGTCCCAGCCACGGTGGCTACGGCAACACCCTCTACACCCGCCGCCCCTCCGTTCACAGCAACTA
CCGCCGTTATTCGTACCACAGGAGTCCGGCGACTGCTGCCACTGCCCCTCACAACCGTGGCAACAGCCCG
TGCTACTACCCCCGAAGCTCCTTCCCCGCCTACTACTGCTGCCGTCTTGGACACCGAGGCCCCAACACCT
AGGCTTGTATCCACAGCCACTAGCAGGCCAAGGGCCCTCCCAAGGCCTGCTACAACACAGGAGCCTGACA
TTCCTGAGCGCTCAACTCTGCCCTTGGGCACAACTGCTCCGGGACCCACTGAGGTTGCCCAAACACCAAC
CCCTGAAACTTTCCTGACCACCATCCGCGATGAGCCCGAGGTGCCTGTGTCTGGAGGCCCTTCAGGAGAT
TTTGAGTTGCCGGAGGAGGAAACCACCCAGCCTGACACCGCCAACGAGGTAGTGGCCGTTGGAGGCGCTG
CCGCTAAAGCTTCCAGTCCACCTGGAACCCTCCCAAAGGGCGCCCGCCCCGGCCCAGGCCTGCTGGACAA
TGCCATCGACTCTGGCAGCTCGGCTGCTCAACTGCCACAGAAGAGTATTCTCGAACGCAAGGAGGTGCTG
GTCGCCGTCATCGTGGGCGGCGTGGTTGGCGCCCTGTTCGCCGCCTTTCTGGTGACCCTGCTGATCTACC
GGATGAAGAAGAAAGACGAGGGCTCGTATACCCTGGAAGAACCTAAACAAGCCTCAGTTACCTACCAGAA
GCCAGACAAACAGGAAGAATTTTATGCCTGAAACCCAGCTTTCTTGTACAAAGTGGTTGATATCCAGCAC
AGTGGCGGCCGCTCGACAATCAACCTCTGGATTACAAAATTTGTGAAAGATTGACTGGTATTCTTAACTA
TGTTGCTCCTTTTACGCTATGTGGATACGCTGCTTTAATGCCTTTGTATCATGCTATTGCTTCCCGTATG
GCTTTCATTTTCTCCTCCTTGTATAAATCCTGGTTGCTGTCTCTTTATGAGGAGTTGTGGCCCGTTGTCA
GGCAACGTGGCGTGGTGTGCACTGTGTTTGCTGACGCAACCCCCACTGGTTGGGGCATTGCCACCACCTG
TCAGCTCCTTTCCGGGACTTTCGCTTTCCCCCTCCCTATTGCCACGGCGGAACTCATCGCCGCCTGCCTT
GCCCGCTGCTGGACAGGGGCTCGGCTGTTGGGCACTGACAATTCCGTGGTGTTGTCGGGGAAGCTGACGT
CCTTTCCATGGCTGCTCGCCTGTGTTGCCACCTGGATTCTGCGCGGGACGTCCTTCTGCTACGTCCCTTC
GGCCCTCAATCCAGCGGACCTTCCTTCCCGCGGCCTGCTGCCGGCTCTGCGGCCTCTTCCGCGTCTTCGC
CTTCGCCCTCAGACGAGTCGGATCTCCCTTTGGGCCGCCTCCCCGCCTGGAATTCTACCGGGTAGGGGAG
GCGCTTTTCCCAAGGCAGTCTGGAGCATGCGCTTTAGCAGCCCCGCTGGGCACTTGGCGCTACACAAGTG
GCCTCTGGCCTCGCACACATTCCACATCCACCGGTAGGCGCCAACCGGCTCCGTTCTTTGGTGGCCCCTT
CGCGCCACCTTCTACTCCTCCCCTAGTCAGGAAGTTCCCCCCCGCCCCGCAGCTCGCGTCGTGCAGGACG
TGACAAATGGAAGTAGCACGTCTCACTAGTCTCGTGCAGATGGACAGCACCGCTGAGCAATGGAAGCGGG
TAGGCCTTTGGGGCAGCGGCCAATAGCAGCTTTGCTCCTTCGCTTTCTGGGCTCAGAGGCTGGGAAGGGG
TGGGTCCGGGGGCGGGCTCAGGGGCGGGCTCAGGGGCGGGGCGGGCGCCCGAAGGTCCTCCGGAGGCCCG
GCATTCTGCACGCTTCAAAAGCGCACGTCTGCCGCGCTGTTCTCCTCTTCCTCATCTCCGGGCCTTTCGA
CCTGCAGCCCAAGCTTACCATGACCGAGTACAAGCCCACGGTGCGCCTCGCCACCCGCGACGACGTCCCC
AGGGCCGTACGCACCCTCGCCGCCGCGTTCGCCGACTACCCCGCCACGCGCCACACCGTCGATCCGGACC
GCCACATCGAGCGGGTCACCGAGCTGCAAGAACTCTTCCTCACGCGCGTCGGGCTCGACATCGGCAAGGT
GTGGGTCGCGGACGACGGCGCCGCGGTGGCGGTCTGGACCACGCCGGAGAGCGTCGAAGCGGGGGCGGTG
TTCGCCGAGATCGGCCCGCGCATGGCCGAGTTGAGCGGTTCCCGGCTGGCCGCGCAGCAACAGATGGAAG
GCCTCCTGGCGCCGCACCGGCCCAAGGAGCCCGCGTGGTTCCTGGCCACCGTCGGCGTCTCGCCCGACCA
CCAGGGCAAGGGTCTGGGCAGCGCCGTCGTGCTCCCCGGAGTGGAGGCGGCCGAGCGCGCCGGGGTGCCC
GCCTTCCTGGAGACCTCCGCGCCCCGCAACCTCCCCTTCTACGAGCGGCTCGGCTTCACCGTCACCGCCG
ACGTCGAGGTGCCCGAAGGACCGCGCACCTGGTGCATGACCCGCAAGCCCGGTGCCTGACGCCCGCCCCA
CGACCCGCAGCGCCCGACCGAAAGGAGCGCACGACCCCATGCATCTCGAGGGCCCGGTACCTTTAAGACC
AATGACTTACAAGGCAGCTGTAGATCTTAGCCACTTTTTAAAAGAAAAGGGGGGACTGGAAGGGCTAGCT
CACTCCCAACGAAGACAAGATCTGCTTTTTGCTTGTACTGGGTCTCTCTGGTTAGACCAGATCTGAGCCT
GGGAGCTCTCTGGCTAACTAGGGAACCCACTGCTTAAGCCTCAATAAAGCTTGCCTTGAGTGCTTCAAGT
AGTGTGTGCCCGTCTGTTGTGTGACTCTGGTAACTAGAGATCCCTCAGACCCTTTTAGTCAGTGTGGAAA
ATCTCTAGCAGTAGTAGTTCATGTCATCTTATTATTCAGTATTTATAACTTGCAAAGAAATGAATATCAG
AGAGTGAGAGGAACTTGTTTATTGCAGCTTATAATGGTTACAAATAAAGCAATAGCATCACAAATTTCAC
AAATAAAGCATTTTTTTCACTGCATTCTAGTTGTGGTTTGTCCAAACTCATCAATGTATCTTATCATGTC
TGGCTCTAGCTATCCCGCCCCTAACTCCGCCCATCCCGCCCCTAACTCCGCCCAGTTCCGCCCATTCTCC
GCCCCATGGCTGACTAATTTTTTTTATTTATGCAGAGGCCGAGGCCGCCTCGGCCTCTGAGCTATTCCAG
AAGTAGTGAGGAGGCTTTTTTGGAGGCCTAGGGACGTACCCAATTCGCCCTATAGTGAGTCGTATTACGC
GCGCTCACTGGCCGTCGTTTTACAACGTCGTGACTGGGAAAACCCTGGCGTTACCCAACTTAATCGCCTT
GCAGCACATCCCCCTTTCGCCAGCTGGCGTAATAGCGAAGAGGCCCGCACCGATCGCCCTTCCCAACAGT
TGCGCAGCCTGAATGGCGAATGGG
[124 nt withheld, positions 7725-7848]
C
[91 nt withheld, positions 7850-7940]
A
[49 nt withheld, positions 7942-7990]
CCTTTGACGTTGGAGTCCACGTTCTTT
[37 nt withheld, positions 8018-8054]
ACCCTATCTCGGTCTATTCTTTTGGTTTATAAGGGATTTTGCCGATTTCGGCCTATTGGTTAAAAAATGA
GCTGATTTAACAAAAATTTAACGCGAATTTTAACAAAATATTAACGCTTACAATTTAGGTGGCACTTTTC
GGGGAAATGTGCGCGGAACCCCTATTTGTTTATTTTTCTAAATACATTCAAATATGTATCCGCTCATGAG
ACAATAACCCTGATAAATGCTTCAATAATATTGAAAAAGGAAGAGTATGAGTATTCAACATTTCCGTGTC
GCCCTTATTCCCTTTTTTGCGGCATTTTGCCTTCCTGTTTTTGCTCACCCAGAAACGCTGGTGAAAGTAA
AAGATGCTGAAGATCAGTTGGGTGCACGAGTGGGTTACATCGAACTGGATCTCAACAGCGGTAAGATCCT
TGAGAGTTTTCGCCCCGAAGAACGTTTTCCAATGATGAGCACTTTTAAAGTTCTGCTATGTGGCGCGGTA
TTATCCCGTATTGACGCCGGGCAAGAGCAACTCGGTCGCCGCATACACTATTCTCAGAATGACTTGGTTG
AGTACTCACCAGTCACAGAAAAGCATCTTACGGATGGCATGACAGTAAGAGAATTATGCAGTGCTGCCAT
AACCATGAGTGATAACACTGCGGCCAACTTACTTCTGACAACGATCGGAGGACCGAAGGAGCTAACCGCT
TTTTTGCACAACATGGGGGATCATGTAACTCGCCTTGATCGTTGGGAACCGGAGCTGAATGAAGCCATAC
CAAACGACGAGCGTGACACCACGATGCCTGTAGCAATGGCAACAACGTTGCGCAAACTATTAACTGGCGA
ACTACTTACTCTAGCTTCCCGGCAACAATTAATAGACTGGATGGAGGCGGATAAAGTTGCAGGACCACTT
CTGCGCTCGGCCCTTCCGGCTGGCTGGTTTATTGCTGATAAATCTGGAGCCGGTGAGCGTGGGTCTCGCG
GTATCATTGCAGCACTGGGGCCAGATGGTAAGCCCTCCCGTATCGTAGTTATCTACACGACGGGGAGTCA
GGCAACTATGGATGAACGAAATAGACAGATCGCTGAGATAGGTGCCTCACTGATTAAGCATTGGTAACTG
TCAGACCAAGTTTACTCATATATACTTTAGATTGATTTAAAACTTCATTTTTAATTTAAAAGGATCTAGG
TGAAGATCCTTTTTGATAATCTCATGACCAAAATCCCTTAACGTGAGTTTTCGTTCCACTGAGC
