>Addgene plasmid #107501 | pLenti CMV Puro DEST (w118-1) SDC3 | depositor partial sequence | sequence record 205637 | CMV Fwd
GCAGAGCTCGTTTAGTGAACCGTCAGATCGCCTGGAGACGCCATCCACGCTGTTTTGACCTCCATAGAAG
ACACCGACTCTAGTCCAGTGTGGTGGAATTCTGCAGATATCAACAAGTTTGTACAAAAAAGCAGGCTTCA
CCATGAAACCAGGTCCTCCCCATCGAGCGGGAGCAGCGCACGGCGCGGGAGCCGGGGCAGGTGCTGCAGC
TGGGCCCGGTGCAAGGGGGTTACTCCTCCCTCCACTCCTTCTATTACTTCTTGCGGGAAGAGCTGCAGGT
GCTCAGAGATGGAGATCTGAGAACTTCGAGAGACCCGTAGATTTAGAGGGTAGTGGTGACGACGATAGCT
TTCCCGATGATGAGCTTGATGATTTGTATTCCGGGAGCGGGAGCGGGTACTTCGAACAGGAAAGCGGCAT
AGAGACGGCTATGCGGTTTAGTCCCGACGTCGCGCTAGCGGTGTCCACAACTCCTGCAGTTCTACCGACT
ACCAATATACAGCCTGTCGGGACGCCTTTCGAAGAACTGCCGTCGGAAAGACCCACTTTGGAGCCAGCAA
CATCTCCCCTTGTGGTAACGGAGGTGCCAGAGGAGCCATCACAACGGGCCACCACAGTGAGCACAACGAT
GGCAACGACCGCAGCAACCTCTACCGGGGATCCAACAGTAGCGACTGTCCCAGCCACGGTGGCTACGGCA
ACACCCTCTACACCCGCCGCCCCTCCGTTCACAGCAACTACCGCCGTTATTCGTACCACAGGAGTCCGGC
GACTGCTGCCACTGCCCCTCACAACCGTGGCAACAGCCCGTGCTACTACCCCCGAAGCTCCTTCCCCGCC
TACTACTGCTGCCGTCTT
