>Addgene plasmid #107501 | pLenti CMV Puro DEST (w118-1) SDC3 | depositor partial sequence | sequence record 205638 | Codon optimized genestrand used for Gateway cloning
ACAAGTTTGTACAAAAAAGCAGGCTTCACCATGAAACCAGGTCCTCCCCATCGAGCGGGAGCAGCGCACG
GCGCGGGAGCCGGGGCAGGTGCTGCAGCTGGGCCCGGTGCAAGGGGGTTACTCCTCCCTCCACTCCTTCT
ATTACTTCTTGCGGGAAGAGCTGCAGGTGCTCAGAGATGGAGATCTGAGAACTTCGAGAGACCCGTAGAT
TTAGAGGGTAGTGGTGACGACGATAGCTTTCCCGATGATGAGCTTGATGATTTGTATTCCGGGAGCGGGA
GCGGGTACTTCGAACAGGAAAGCGGCATAGAGACGGCTATGCGGTTTAGTCCCGACGTCGCGCTAGCGGT
GTCCACAACTCCTGCAGTTCTACCGACTACCAATATACAGCCTGTCGGGACGCCTTTCGAAGAACTGCCG
TCGGAAAGACCCACTTTGGAGCCAGCAACATCTCCCCTTGTGGTAACGGAGGTGCCAGAGGAGCCATCAC
AACGGGCCACCACAGTGAGCACAACGATGGCAACGACCGCAGCAACCTCTACCGGGGATCCAACAGTAGC
GACTGTCCCAGCCACGGTGGCTACGGCAACACCCTCTACACCCGCCGCCCCTCCGTTCACAGCAACTACC
GCCGTTATTCGTACCACAGGAGTCCGGCGACTGCTGCCACTGCCCCTCACAACCGTGGCAACAGCCCGTG
CTACTACCCCCGAAGCTCCTTCCCCGCCTACTACTGCTGCCGTCTTGGACACCGAGGCCCCAACACCTAG
GCTTGTATCCACAGCCACTAGCAGGCCAAGGGCCCTCCCAAGGCCTGCTACAACACAGGAGCCTGACATT
CCTGAGCGCTCAACTCTGCCCTTGGGCACAACTGCTCCGGGACCCACTGAGGTTGCCCAAACACCAACCC
CTGAAACTTTCCTGACCACCATCCGCGATGAGCCCGAGGTGCCTGTGTCTGGAGGCCCTTCAGGAGATTT
TGAGTTGCCGGAGGAGGAAACCACCCAGCCTGACACCGCCAACGAGGTAGTGGCCGTTGGAGGCGCTGCC
GCTAAAGCTTCCAGTCCACCTGGAACCCTCCCAAAGGGCGCCCGCCCCGGCCCAGGCCTGCTGGACAATG
CCATCGACTCTGGCAGCTCGGCTGCTCAACTGCCACAGAAGAGTATTCTCGAACGCAAGGAGGTGCTGGT
CGCCGTCATCGTGGGCGGCGTGGTTGGCGCCCTGTTCGCCGCCTTTCTGGTGACCCTGCTGATCTACCGG
ATGAAGAAGAAAGACGAGGGCTCGTATACCCTGGAAGAACCTAAACAAGCCTCAGTTACCTACCAGAAGC
CAGACAAACAGGAAGAATTTTATGCCTGAAACCCAGCTTTCTTGTACAAAGTGGT
