>Addgene plasmid #107501 | pLenti CMV Puro DEST (w118-1) SDC3 | depositor partial sequence | sequence record 205639 | Dest Rev
TACTACTGCTGCCGTCTTGGACACCGAGGCCCCAACACCTAGGCTTGTATCCACAGCCACTAGCAGGCCA
AGGGCCCTCCCAAGGCCTGCTACAACACAGGAGCCTGACATTCCTGAGCGCTCAACTCTGCCCTTGGGCA
CAACTGCTCCGGGACCCACTGAGGTTGCCCAAACACCAACCCCTGAAACTTTCCTGACCACCATCCGCGA
TGAGCCCGAGGTGCCTGTGTCTGGAGGCCCTTCAGGAGATTTTGAGTTGCCGGAGGAGGAAACCACCCAG
CCTGACACCGCCAACGAGGTAGTGGCCGTTGGAGGCGCTGCCGCTAAAGCTTCCAGTCCACCTGGAACCC
TCCCAAAGGGCGCCCGCCCCGGCCCAGGCCTGCTGGACAATGCCATCGACTCTGGCAGCTCGGCTGCTCA
ACTGCCACAGAAGAGTATTCTCGAACGCAAGGAGGTGCTGGTCGCCGTCATCGTGGGCGGCGTGGTTGGC
GCCCTGTTCGCCGCCTTTCTGGTGACCCTGCTGATCTACCGGATGAAGAAGAAAGACGAGGGCTCGTATA
CCCTGGAAGAACCTAAACAAGCCTCAGTTACCTACCAGAAGCCAGACAAACAGGAAGAATTTTATGCCTG
AAACCCAGCTTTCTTGTACAAAGTGGTTGATATCCAGCACAGTGGCGGCCGCTCGACAATCAACCT
